Addgene plasmid #206215: mc2 puro
Purpose: (Empty Backbone) For expressing cloned exons as circular RNA. Alternatively, for expressing cDNA (if the EcoRI-XhoI restriction fragment is also removed).
Depositing lab: Simon Conn & Brett Stringer. Depositing organization: Flinders University. Publication: Versatile toolkit for highly-efficient and scarless overexpression of circular RNAs. Stringer BW, Gabryelska M, Marri S, Clark L, Lin H, Gantley L, Liu R, Wilusz JE, Conn VM, Conn SJ. bioRxiv. 2023 Nov 22:2023.11.21.568171. doi: 10.1101/2023.11.21.568171. Preprint. PubMed 38045421.
Backbone
  Vector backbone: pcDNA3.1(+) CircRNA Mini Vector
  Backbone manufacturer: Addgene ID 60648
  Vector type: Mammalian Expression, Synthetic Biology
  Selectable markers: Puromycin
Growth in bacteria
  Bacterial resistance: Ampicillin, 100 μg/mL
  Growth temperature: 37°C
  Growth strain: DH5alpha
  Copy number: High Copy
Gene/Insert
  Gene/Insert name: None
Terms and licenses: Academic/Nonprofit Terms; Industry Terms: Not Available to Industry
Depositor comments: ZKSCAN1 intron 1 (partial) & ZKSCAN1 intron 3 (partial) separated by a pair of BsmBI restriction sites. 5' Cloning Site: EcoRI (not destroyed), 3' Cloning Site: XhoI (not destroyed). The mc2 and pF mc2 series of plasmids were designed and created by Dr Brett Stringer in the laboratory of Prof Simon Conn. They are based on the original circRNA mini vector design of Liang & Wilusz, 2014. The pair of BsmBI restriction sites is the cloning site for DNA specifying the RNA sequence to be circularised. For cloning cDNA, the 5' restriction site should be either NheI, BmtI, AflII, HindIII, Acc65I, KpnI, BamHI, BstXI or EcoRI and the 3' restriction site should be either XhoI, PspXI, XbaI, EcoO109I, PspOMI or ApaI. The neoR gene of Addgene plasmid ID 60648 also was replaced with the puroR gene from Addgene plasmid ID 98290. Please visit https://doi.org/10.1101/2023.11.21.568171 for bioRxiv preprint.
How to cite: mc2 puro was a gift from Simon Conn & Brett Stringer (Addgene plasmid # 206215 ; http://n2t.net/addgene:206215 ; RRID:Addgene_206215)
