[The description below was written by a language model from this plasmid's Addgene catalogue record and pLannotate feature annotations shown in this document.]
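Description:
mc2 puro is an empty mammalian expression backbone derived from the pcDNA3.1(+) CircRNA Mini Vector and designed for overexpressing cloned exons as circular RNA. The expression unit, as annotated, consists of the CMV enhancer and immediate-early promoter followed by a T7 promoter, a cloning region, and the bovine growth hormone polyadenylation signal. According to the depositor's notes, the cloning region lies between EcoRI and XhoI sites and contains partial ZKSCAN1 intron 1 and partial ZKSCAN1 intron 3 sequences separated by a pair of BsmBI sites. These intronic segments are not annotated in the feature table. DNA encoding the RNA to be circularised is inserted at the BsmBI pair, a type IIS enzyme arrangement in keeping with the scarless cloning described for this toolkit. The flanking introns then promote back-splicing of the transcript, following the original mini vector design. If the whole EcoRI–XhoI fragment is removed instead, the plasmid serves as a conventional CMV-driven cDNA expression vector using the surrounding polylinker sites.

For selection in mammalian cells, the neomycin resistance gene of the parent plasmid was replaced with a puromycin N-acetyltransferase gene. This gene is driven by the SV40 enhancer/early promoter and terminated by the SV40 poly(A) signal. A short residual ble fragment is annotated next to it. In bacteria the plasmid is maintained through a high-copy ColE1/pUC origin and β-lactamase (ampicillin resistance), and an f1 origin is also present. Several small annotations (GFP11, HIV-1 LTR, lacI and bom fragments) are very short hits and probably reflect incidental sequence similarity rather than functional elements. The lac promoter and operator region is likely a backbone remnant.
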