Features (pLannotate 1.2.2; 20 found; start..end, strand, type, name):
    318..647     -  promoter       SV40 promoter: SV40 enhancer and early promoter
    661..1089    -  rep_origin     f1 ori (sequence partly withheld): f1 bacteriophage origin of replication; arrow indicates direction of (+) strand synthesis
   1110..1131    -  promoter       SV40 promoter (fragment): SV40 enhancer and early promoter
   1135..1359    -  polyA_signal   bGH poly(A) signal: bovine growth hormone polyadenylation signal
   1403..1419    +  CDS            GFP11x7 (fragment): seven tandem copies of the 11th β-strand of superfolder GFP each GFP11 associates with GFP(1-10), consisting of the first 10 β-strands, to reconstitute fluorescent GFP (Kamiyama et al., 2016)
   1647..1665    -  promoter       T7 promoter: promoter for bacteriophage T7 RNA polymerase
   1681..1714    -  LTR            5' LTR (truncated) (fragment): truncated 5' long terminal repeat (LTR) from HIV-1
   1710..1913    -  promoter       CMV promoter: human cytomegalovirus (CMV) immediate early promoter
   1914..2293    -  enhancer       CMV enhancer: human cytomegalovirus immediate early enhancer
   2448..2500    +  misc_feature   bom (fragment): basis of mobility region from pBR322
   2559..2663    +  promoter       AmpR promoter: bla
   2664..3524    +  CDS            AmpR: β-lactamase; bla; confers resistance to ampicillin, carbenicillin, and related antibiotics
   3695..4283    +  rep_origin     ori: high-copy-number ColE1/pMB1/pBR322/pUC origin of replication
   4466..4558    +  CDS            lacI (fragment): lac repressor; lacI; The lac repressor binds to the lac operator to inhibit transcription in E. coli. This inhibition can be relieved by adding lactose or isopropyl-β-D-thiogalactopyranoside (IPTG).
   4571..4592    +  protein_bind   CAP binding site: CAP binding activates transcription in the presence of cAMP. E. coli catabolite activator protein
   4607..4637    +  promoter       lac promoter: promoter for the E. coli lac operon
   4645..4661    +  protein_bind   lac operator: The lac repressor binds to the lac operator to inhibit transcription in E. coli. This inhibition can be relieved by adding lactose or isopropyl-β-D-thiogalactopyranoside (IPTG). lac repressor encoded by lacI
   4734..4855    -  polyA_signal   SV40 poly(A) signal: SV40 polyadenylation signal
   4850..5008    -  CDS            ble (fragment): BLE_KLEPN - Experimental evidence at protein level: Swiss-Prot protein existence level 1. Binding protein with a strong affinity to the bleomycin family of antibiotics. Binds to CL990; an antimitotic-antibiotic compound. From Klebsiella pneumoniae.
   5015..294     -  CDS            PuroR (fragment) (across the origin): puromycin N-acetyltransferase; pac from Streptomyces; confers resistance to puromycin
>Addgene plasmid #206215 | mc2 puro | addgene full sequence | sequence record 406164 | Addgene NGS Result
CAACTCGGCCATGCGCGGGCCGATCTCGGCGAACACCGCCCCCGCTTCGACGCTCTCCGGCGTGGTCCAG
ACCGCCACCGCGGCGCCGTCGTCCGCGACCCACACCTTGCCGATGTCGAGCCCGACGCGCGTGAGGAAGA
GTTCTTGCAGCTCGGTGACCCGCTCGATGTGGCGGTCCGGATCGACGGTGTGGCGCGTGGCGGGGTAGTC
GGCGAACGCGGCGGCGAGGGTGCGTACGGCCCTGGGGACGTCGTCGCGGGTGGCGAGGCGCACCGTGGGC
TTGTACTCGGTCATGGTGGCACCGGTCCCGGGAGCTTTTTGCAAAAGCCTAGGCCTCCAAAAAAGCCTCC
TCACTACTTCTGGAATAGCTCAGAGGCAGAGGCGGCCTCGGCCTCTGCATAAATAAAAAAAATTAGTCAG
CCATGGGGCGGAGAATGGGCGGAACTGGGCGGAGTTAGGGGCGGGATGGGCGGAGTTAGGGGCGGGACTA
TGGTTGCTGACTAATTGAGATGCATGCTTTGCATACTTCTGCCTGCTGGGGAGCCTGGGGACTTTCCACA
CCTGGTTGCTGACTAATTGAGATGCATGCTTTGCATACTTCTGCCTGCTGGGGAGCCTGGGGACTTTCCA
CACCCTAACTGACACACATTCCACAGAATTAATTCGCGTTAAATTTTTGTTAAATCAGCTCATTTTTTAA
CCAATAGGCCGAAATCGGCAAAATCCCTTATAAATCAAAAGAATAGACCGAGATAGGGT
[37 nt withheld, positions 760-796]
AAAGAACGTGGACTCCAACGTCAAAGG
[49 nt withheld, positions 824-872]
T
[91 nt withheld, positions 874-964]
G
[124 nt withheld, positions 966-1089]
GGGGATACCCCCTAGAGCCCCAGCTGGTTCTTTCCGCCTCAGAAGCCATAGAGCCCACCGCATCCCCAGC
ATGCCTGCTATTGTCTTCCCAATCCTCCCCCTTGCTGTCCTGCCCCACCCCACCCCCCAGAATAGAATGA
CACCTACTCAGACAATGCGATGCAATTTCCTCATTTTATTAGGAAAGGACAGTGGGAGTGGCACCTTCCA
GGGTCAAGGAAGGCACGGGGGAGGGGCAAACAACAGATGGCTGGCAACTAGAAGGCACAGTCGAGGCTGA
TCAGCGGGTTTAAACGGGCCCTCTAGACTCGAGTGCTGGGATTACAGGTGTGAGCTACCGTGCCGAGCCT
AATTCTTTTCCTTGCTTCTTACCGAGACGTACACAACCGTCTCCCTGAAGTATAAAAAAAAAGTCATTAG
TACGTACCTTTACAAAAAGTGGGCCGGGGGTGGTGGCTCACGCCTGTAATCTCAGCACTTTGAATTCCAC
CACACTGGACTAGTGGATCCGAGCTCGGTACCAAGCTTAAGTTTAAACGCTAGCCAGCTTGGGTCTCCCT
ATAGTGAGTCGTATTAATTTCGATAAGCCAGTAAGCAGTGGGTTCTCTAGTTAGCCAGAGAGCTCTGCTT
ATATAGACCTCCCACCGTACACGCCTACCGCCCATTTGCGTCAATGGGGCGGAGTTGTTACGACATTTTG
GAAAGTCCCGTTGATTTTGGTGCCAAAACAAACTCCCATTGACGTCAATGGGGTGGAGACTTGGAAATCC
CCGTGAGTCAAACCGCTATCCACGCCCATTGATGTACTGCCAAAACCGCATCACCATGGTAATAGCGATG
ACTAATACGTAGATGTACTGCCAAGTAGGAAAGTCCCATAAGGTCATGTACTGGGCATAATGCCAGGCGG
GCCATTTACCGTCATTGACGTCAATAGGGGGCGTACTTGGCATATGATACACTTGATGTACTGCCAAGTG
GGCAGTTTACCGTAAATACTCCACCCATTGACGTCAATGGAAAGTCCCTATTGGCGTTACTATGGGAACA
TACGTCATTATTGACGTCAATGGGCGGGGGTCGTTGGGCGGTCAGCCAGGCGGGCCATTTACCGTAAGTT
ATGTAACGCGGAACTCCATATATGGGCTATGAACTAATGACCCCGTAATTGATTACTATTAATAACTAGT
CAATAATCAATGTCAACGCGTATATCTGGCCCGTACATCGCGAAGCAGCGCAAAACGCCTAACCCTAAGC
AGATTCTTCATGCAATTGTCGGTCAAGCCTTGCCTTGTTGTAGCTTAAATTTTGCTCGCGCACTACTCAG
CGACCTCCAACACACAAGCAGGGAGCAGATACTGGCTTAACTATGCGGCATCAGAGCAGATTGTACTGAG
AGTGCACCATAGGGGATCGGGAGATCTCCCGATCCGTCGACGTCAGGTGGCACTTTTCGGGGAAATGTGC
GCGGAACCCCTATTTGTTTATTTTTCTAAATACATTCAAATATGTATCCGCTCATGAGACAATAACCCTG
ATAAATGCTTCAATAATATTGAAAAAGGAAGAGTATGAGTATTCAACATTTCCGTGTCGCCCTTATTCCC
TTTTTTGCGGCATTTTGCCTTCCTGTTTTTGCTCACCCAGAAACGCTGGTGAAAGTAAAAGATGCTGAAG
ATCAGTTGGGTGCACGAGTGGGTTACATCGAACTGGATCTCAACAGCGGTAAGATCCTTGAGAGTTTTCG
CCCCGAAGAACGTTTTCCAATGATGAGCACTTTTAAAGTTCTGCTATGTGGCGCGGTATTATCCCGTATT
GACGCCGGGCAAGAGCAACTCGGTCGCCGCATACACTATTCTCAGAATGACTTGGTTGAGTACTCACCAG
TCACAGAAAAGCATCTTACGGATGGCATGACAGTAAGAGAATTATGCAGTGCTGCCATAACCATGAGTGA
TAACACTGCGGCCAACTTACTTCTGACAACGATCGGAGGACCGAAGGAGCTAACCGCTTTTTTGCACAAC
ATGGGGGATCATGTAACTCGCCTTGATCGTTGGGAACCGGAGCTGAATGAAGCCATACCAAACGACGAGC
GTGACACCACGATGCCTGTAGCAATGGCAACAACGTTGCGCAAACTATTAACTGGCGAACTACTTACTCT
AGCTTCCCGGCAACAATTAATAGACTGGATGGAGGCGGATAAAGTTGCAGGACCACTTCTGCGCTCGGCC
CTTCCGGCTGGCTGGTTTATTGCTGATAAATCTGGAGCCGGTGAGCGTGGGTCTCGCGGTATCATTGCAG
CACTGGGGCCAGATGGTAAGCCCTCCCGTATCGTAGTTATCTACACGACGGGGAGTCAGGCAACTATGGA
TGAACGAAATAGACAGATCGCTGAGATAGGTGCCTCACTGATTAAGCATTGGTAACTGTCAGACCAAGTT
TACTCATATATACTTTAGATTGATTTAAAACTTCATTTTTAATTTAAAAGGATCTAGGTGAAGATCCTTT
TTGATAATCTCATGACCAAAATCCCTTAACGTGAGTTTTCGTTCCACTGAGCGTCAGACCCCGTAGAAAA
GATCAAAGGATCTTCTTGAGATCCTTTTTTTCTGCGCGTAATCTGCTGCTTGCAAACAAAAAAACCACCG
CTACCAGCGGTGGTTTGTTTGCCGGATCAAGAGCTACCAACTCTTTTTCCGAAGGTAACTGGCTTCAGCA
GAGCGCAGATACCAAATACTGTTCTTCTAGTGTAGCCGTAGTTAGGCCACCACTTCAAGAACTCTGTAGC
ACCGCCTACATACCTCGCTCTGCTAATCCTGTTACCAGTGGCTGCTGCCAGTGGCGATAAGTCGTGTCTT
ACCGGGTTGGACTCAAGACGATAGTTACCGGATAAGGCGCAGCGGTCGGGCTGAACGGGGGGTTCGTGCA
CACAGCCCAGCTTGGAGCGAACGACCTACACCGAACTGAGATACCTACAGCGTGAGCTATGAGAAAGCGC
CACGCTTCCCGAAGGGAGAAAGGCGGACAGGTATCCGGTAAGCGGCAGGGTCGGAACAGGAGAGCGCACG
AGGGAGCTTCCAGGGGGAAACGCCTGGTATCTTTATAGTCCTGTCGGGTTTCGCCACCTCTGACTTGAGC
GTCGATTTTTGTGATGCTCGTCAGGGGGGCGGAGCCTATGGAAAAACGCCAGCAACGCGGCCTTTTTACG
GTTCCTGGCCTTTTGCTGGCCTTTTGCTCACATGTTCTTTCCTGCGTTATCCCCTGATTCTGTGGATAAC
CGTATTACCGCCTTTGAGTGAGCTGATACCGCTCGCCGCAGCCGAACGACCGAGCGCAGCGAGTCAGTGA
GCGAGGAAGCGGAAGAGCGCCCAATACGCAAACCGCCTCTCCCCGCGCGTTGGCCGATTCATTAATGCAG
CTGGCACGACAGGTTTCCCGACTGGAAAGCGGGCAGTGAGCGCAACGCAATTAATGTGAGTTAGCTCACT
CATTAGGCACCCCAGGCTTTACACTTTATGCTTCCGGCTCGTATGTTGTGTGGAATTGTGAGCGGATAAC
AATTTCACACAGGAAACAGCTATGACCATGATTACGCCAAGCTCTAGCTAGAGGTCGACGGTATACAGAC
ATGATAAGATACATTGATGAGTTTGGACAAACCACAACTAGAATGCAGTGAAAAAAATGCTTTATTTGTG
AAATTTGTGATGCTATTGCTTTATTTGTAACCATTATAAGCTGCAATAAACAAGTTGGGGTGGGCGAAGA
ACTCCAGCATGAGATCCCCGCGCTGGAGGATCATCCAGCCGGCGTCCCGGAAAACGATTCCGAAGCCCAA
CCTTTCATAGAAGGCGGCGGTGGAATCGAAATCTCGTGATGGCAGGTTGGGCGTCGCTTGGTCGGTCATT
TCGAATCAGGCACCGGGCTTGCGGGTCATGCACCAGGTGCGCGGTCCTTCGGGCACCTCGACGTCGGCGG
TGACGGTGAAGCCGAGCCGCTCGTAGAAGGGGAGGTTGCGGGGCGCGGAGGTCTCCAGGAAGGCGGGCAC
CCCGGCGCGCTCGGCCGCCTCCACTCCGGGGAGCACGACGGCGCTGCCCAGACCCTTGCCCTGGTGGTCG
GGCGAGACTCCGACGGTGGCCAGGAACCACGCGGGCTCCTTGGGCCGGTGCGGCGCCAGGAGGCCTTCCA
TCTGTTGCTGCGCGGCCAGCCGGGAACCGCT
